>Addgene plasmid #148163 | pAc5.1B-lambdaN-HA-DmeIF4E-I96AI112A-siRNAres_Z | depositor full sequence | sequence record 290611 | Full Sequence
CTTCAAGGAATTAATTCTATATTCTAAAAACACAAATGATACTTCTAAAAAAAATCATGAATGGCATCAA
CTCTGAATCAAATCTTTGCAGATGCACCTACTTCTCATTTCCACTGTCACATCATTTTTCCAGATCTCGC
TGCCTGTTATGTGGCCCACAAACCAAGACACGTTTTATGGCCATTAAAGCTGGCTGATCGTCGCCAAACA
CCAAATACATATCAATATGTACATTCGAGAAAGAAGCGATCAAAGAAGCGTCTTCGGGCGAGTAGGAGAA
TGCGGAGGAGAAGGAGAACGAGCTGATCTAGTATCTCTCCACAATCCAATGCCAACTGACCAACTGGCCA
TATTCGGAGCAATTTGAAGCCAATTTCCATCGCCTGGCGATCGCTCCATTCTTGGCTATATGTTTTTCAC
CGTTCCCGGGGCCATTTTCAAAGACTCGTCGGTAAGATAAGATTGTGTCACTCGCTGTCTCTCTTCATTT
GTCGAAGAATGCTGAGGAATTTCGCGATGACGTCGGCGAGTATTTTGAAGAATGAGAATAATTTGTATTT
ATACGAAAATCAGTTAGTGGAATTTTCTACAAAAACATGTTATCTATAGATAATTTTGTTGCAAAATATG
TTGACTATGACAAAGATTGTATGTATATACCTTTAATGTATTCTCATTTTCTTATGTATTTATAATGGCA
ATGATGATACTGATGATATTTTAAGATGATGCCAGACCACAGGCTGATTTCTGCGTCTTTTGCCGAACGC
AGTGCATGTGCGGTTGTTGTTTTTTGGAATAGTTTCAATTTTCGGACTGTCCGCTTTGATTTCAGTTTCT
TGGCTTATTCAAAAAGCAAAGTAAAGCCAAAAAAGCGAGATGGCAATACCAAATGCGGCAAAACGGTAGT
GGAAGGAAAGGGGTGCGGGGCAGCGGAAGGAAGGGTGGGGCGGGGCGTGGCGGGGTCTGTGGCTGGGCGC
GACGTCACCGACGTTGGAGCCACTCCTTTGACCATGTGTGCGTGTGTGTATTATTCGTGTCTCGCCACTC
GCCGGTTGTTTTTTTCTTTTTATCTCGCTCTCTCTAGCGCCATCTCGTACGCATGCTCAACGCACCGCAT
GTTGCCGTGTCCTTTATGCGTCATTTTGGCTCGAAATAGGCAATTATTTAAACAAAGATTAGTCAACGAA
AACGCTAAAATAAATAAGTCTACAATATGGTTACTTATTGCCATGTGTGTGCAGCCAACGATAGCAACAA
AAGCAACAACACAGTGGCTTTCCCTCTTTCACTTTTTGTTTGCAAGCGCGTGCGAGCAAGACGGCACGAC
CGGCAAACGCAATTACGCTGACAAAGAGCAGACGAAGTTTTGGCCGAAAAACATCAAGGCGCCTGATACG
AATGCATTTGCAATAACAATTGCGATATTTAATATTGTTTATGAAGCTGTTTGACTTCAAAACACACAAA
AAAAAAAATAAAACAAATTATTTGAAAGAGAATTAGGAATCGGACAGCTTATCGTTACGGGCTAACAGCA
CACCGAGACGAAATAGCTTACCTGACGTCACAGCCTCTGGAAGAACTGCCGCCAAGCAGAGAGAGAGAGA
AAAAGAGGGAGAGCAGCTTAGACCGCATGTGCTTGTGTGTGAGGCGTCTCTCTCTTCGTCTCCTGTTTGC
GCAAACGCATAGACTGCACTGAGAAAATCGATTACCTATTTTTTATGAATGAATATTTGCACTATTACTA
TTCAAAACTATTAAGATAGCAATCACATTCAATAGCCAAATACTATACCACCTGAGCGATGCAACGAAAT
GATCAATTTGAGCAAAAATGCTGCATATTTAGGACGGCATCATTATAGAAATGCTTCTTGCTGTGTACTT
TTCTCTCGTCTGGCAGCTGTTTCGCCGTTATTGTTAAAACCGGCTTAAGTTAGGTGTGTTTTCTACGACT
AGTGATGCCCCTACTAGAAGATGTGTGTTGCACAAATGTCCCTGAATAACCAATTTGAAGTGCAGATAGC
AGTAAACGTAAGCTAATATGAATATTATTTAACTGTAATGTTTTAATATCGCTGGACATTACTAATAAAC
CCACTATAAACACATGTACATATGTATGTTTTGGCATACAATGAGTAGTTGGGGAAAAAATGTGTAAAAG
CACCGTGACCATCACAGCATAAAGATAACCAGCTGAAGTATCGAATATGAGTAACCCCCAAATTGAATCA
CATGCCGCAACTGATAGGACCCATGGAAGTACACTCTTCATGGCGATATACAAGACACACACAAGCACGA
ACACCCAGTTGCGGAGGAAATTCTCCGTAAATGAAAACCCAATCGGCGAACAATTCATACCCATATATGG
TAAAAGTTTTGAACGCGACTTGAGAGCGGAGAGCATTGCGGCTGATAAGGTTTTAGCGCTAAGCGGGCTT
TATAAAACGGGCTGCGGGACCAGTTTTCATATCACTACCGTTTGAGTTCTTGTGCTGTGTGGATACTCCT
CCCGACACAAAGCCGCTCCATCAGCCAGCAGTCGTCTAATCCAGAGACCCCGGATCGGGGTACCAACATG
GACGCACAAACACGACGACGTGAGCGTCGCGCTGAGAAACAAGCTCAATGGAAAGCTGCAAACGGTGGAT
CTCCTCCACATATGGCTTACCCATACGATGTTCCAGATTACGCTCCTCCAAGCTTGAATTCTATGGTAGT
GTTGGAGACGGAGAAGACCAGCGCCCCCAGCACCGAGCAGGGTCGTCCGGAACCACCAACTTCGGCTGCA
GCGCCCGCCGAGGCTAAGGATGTCAAGCCCAAGGAGGACCCACAGGAGACTGGTGAACCAGCAGGCAACA
CTGCAACCACTACTGCTCCTGCCGGCGACGATGCTGTGCGCACCGAGCATTTATACAAACACCCGCTCAT
GAATGTCTGGACGCTGTGGTACCTTGAAAACGATCGGTCCAAGTCCTGGGAGGACATGCAAAACGAGGCC
ACCAGCTTCGATACCGTCGAGGACTTCTGGAGCCTATACAACCACGCCAAGCCCCCATCAGAGATCAAGC
TGGGTAGTGACTACTCGCTATTCAAGAAGAACATTCGTCCCATGTGGGAGGATGCAGCCAACAAACAGGG
CGGTCGTTGGGTAATTACCCTTAACAAAAGCTCCAAGACCGATCTGGATAACCTATGGCTCGATGTGCTG
CTCTGCCTGATTGGTGAGGCCTTCGATCACTCCGATCAGATCTGCGGCGCTGTTATAAACATTCGAGGGA
AAAGTAATAAAATCTCCATCTGGACTGCCGACGGAAACAACGAGGAAGCTGCCCTTGAGATTGGTCACAA
GCTGCGCGATGCCTTGCGTCTGGGACGCAACAACTCGCTGCAGTATCAGTTGCACAAGGACACGATGGTC
AAGCAGGGCTCCAACGTGAAATCGATCTACACTTTGTAGGGCGGCCGCTCGAGTCTAGAGGGCCCGCGGT
TCGAAGGTAAGCCTATCCCTAACCCTCTCCTCGGTCTCGATTCTACGCGTACCGGTCATCATCACCATCA
CCATTGAGTTTAAACCCGCTGATCAGCCTCGACTGTGCCTTCTAAGGCCTGAGCTCGCTGATCAGCCTCG
ATCGAGGATCCAGACATGATAAGATACATTGATGAGTTTGGACAAACCACAACTAGAATGCAGTGAAAAA
AATGCTTTATTTGTGAAATTTGTGATGCTATTGCTTTATTTGTAACCATTATAAGCTGCAATAAACAAGT
TAACAACAACAATTGCATTCATTTTATGTTTCAGGTTCAGGGGGAGGTGTGGGAGGTTTTTTAAAGCAAG
TAAAACCTCTACAAATGTGGTATGGCTGATTATGATCAGTCGACCGATGCCCTTGAGAGCCTTCAACCCA
GTCAGCTCCTTCCGGTGGGCGCGGGGCATGACTATCGTCGCCGCACTTATGACTGTCTTCTTTATCATGC
AACTCGTAGGACAGGTGCCGGCAGCGCTCTGGGTCATTTTCGGCGAGGACCGCTTTCGCTGGAGCGCGAC
GATGATCGGCCTGTCGCTTGCGGTATTCGGAATCTTGCACGCCCTCGCTCAAGCCTTCGTCACTGGTCCC
GCCACCAAACGTTTCGGCGAGAAGCAGGCCATTATCGCCGGCATGGCGGCCGACGCGCTGGGCTACGTCT
TGCTGGCGTTCGCGACGCGAGGCTGGATGGCCTTCCCCATTATGATTCTTCTCGCTTCCGGCGGCATCGG
GATGCCCGCGTTGCAGGCCATGCTGTCCAGGCAGGTAGATGACGACCATCAGGGACAGCTTCAAGGATCG
CTCGCGGCTCTTACCAGCCAGCAAAAGGCCAGGAACCGTAAAAAGGCCGCGTTGCTGGCGTTTTTCCATA
GGCTCCGCCCCCCTGACGAGCATCACAAAAATCGACGCTCAAGTCAGAGGTGGCGAAACCCGACAGGACT
ATAAAGATACCAGGCGTTTCCCCCTGGAAGCTCCCTCGTGCGCTCTCCTGTTCCGACCCTGCCGCTTACC
GGATACCTGTCCGCCTTTCTCCCTTCGGGAAGCGTGGCGCTTTCTCAATGCTCACGCTGTAGGTATCTCA
GTTCGGTGTAGGTCGTTCGCTCCAAGCTGGGCTGTGTGCACGAACCCCCCGTTCAGCCCGACCGCTGCGC
CTTATCCGGTAACTATCGTCTTGAGTCCAACCCGGTAAGACACGACTTATCGCCACTGGCAGCAGCCACT
GGTAACAGGATTAGCAGAGCGAGGTATGTAGGCGGTGCTACAGAGTTCTTGAAGTGGTGGCCTAACTACG
GCTACACTAGAAGGACAGTATTTGGTATCTGCGCTCTGCTGAAGCCAGTTACCTTCGGAAAAAGAGTTGG
TAGCTCTTGATCCGGCAAACAAACCACCGCTGGTAGCGGTGGTTTTTTTGTTTGCAAGCAGCAGATTACG
CGCAGAAAAAAAGGATCTCAAGAAGATCCTTTGATCTTTTCTACGGGGTCTGACGCTCAGTGGAACGAAA
ACTCACGTTAAGGGATTTTGGTCATGAGATTATCAAAAAGGATCTTCACCTAGATCCTTTTAAATTAAAA
ATGAAGTTTTAAATCAATCTAAAGTATATATGAGTAAACTTGGTCTGACAGTTACCAATGCTTAATCAGT
GAGGCACCTATCTCAGCGATCTGTCTATTTCGTTCATCCATAGTTGCCTGACTCCCCGTCGTGTAGATAA
CTACGATACGGGAGGGCTTACCATCTGGCCCCAGTGCTGCAATGATACCGCGAGACCCACGCTCACCGGC
TCCAGATTTATCAGCAATAAACCAGCCAGCCGGAAGGGCCGAGCGCAGAAGTGGTCCTGCAACTTTATCC
GCCTCCATCCAGTCTATTAATTGTTGCCGGGAAGCTAGAGTAAGTAGTTCGCCAGTTAATAGTTTGCGCA
ACGTTGTTGCCATTGCTGCAGGCATCGTGGTGTCACGCTCGTCGTTTGGTATGGCTTCATTCAGCTCCGG
TTCCCAACGATCAAGGCGAGTTACATGATCCCCCATGTTGTGCAAAAAAGCGGTTAGCTCCTTCGGTCCT
CCGATCGTTGTCAGAAGTAAGTTGGCCGCAGTGTTATCACTCATGGTTATGGCAGCACTGCATAATTCTC
TTACTGTCATGCCATCCGTAAGATGCTTTTCTGTGACTGGTGAGTACTCAACCAAGTCATTCTGAGAATA
GTGTATGCGGCGACCGAGTTGCTCTTGCCCGGCGTCAACACGGGATAATACCGCGCCACATAGCAGAACT
TTAAAAGTGCTCATCATTGGAAAACGTTCTTCGGGGCGAAAACTCTCAAGGATCTTACCGCTGTTGAGAT
CCAGTTCGATGTAACCCACTCGTGCACCCAACTGATCTTCAGCATCTTTTACTTTCACCAGCGTTTCTGG
GTGAGCAAAAACAGGAAGGCAAAATGCCGCAAAAAAGGGAATAAGGGCGACACGGAAATGTTGAATACTC
ATACTCTTCCTTTTTCAATATTATTGAAGCATTTATCAGGGTTATTGTCTCATGAGCGGATACATATTTG
AATGTATTTAGAAAAATAAACAAATAGGGGTTCCGCGCACATTTCCCCGAAAAGTGCCACCTGACGTCTA
AGAAACCATTATTATCATGACATTAACCTATAAAAATAGGCGTATCACGAGGCCCTTTCGT
Features (pLannotate 1.2.2; 11 found; start..end, strand, type, name):
     56..2568    +  promoter       Ac5 promoter: Drosophila melanogaster actin 5C promoter
   2588..2653    +  CDS            N (fragment): REGN_LAMBD - Experimental evidence at protein level: Swiss-Prot protein existence level 1. Plays a role as a transcriptional antitermination factor that allows the virus to initiate its lytic phase. Activates expression of the delayed viral early genes by modifying host RNA polymerase (RNAP) into a form that is resistant to termination signals. This antitermination function requires the host NusA protein which serves to stabilize the interaction between antitermination protein N and host RNA polymerase. From Escherichia phage lambda (Bacteriophage lambda).
   2678..2704    +  CDS            3xHA (fragment): three tandem HA epitope tags
   2744..3466    +  CDS            eIF4E1 (fragment): IF4E_DROME - Also known as eIF-4E From Drosophila melanogaster (Fruit fly).
   3506..3547    +  CDS            V5 tag: epitope tag from simian virus 5
   3647..3781    -  polyA_signal   SV40 poly(A) signal: SV40 polyadenylation signal
   3804..3888    -  CDS            large T antigen (fragment): large T antigen from SV40 (simian virus 40)
   3889..4359    +  CDS            TcR (fragment): tetracycline efflux protein; tet; confers resistance to tetracycline
   4403..4991    -  rep_origin     ori: high-copy-number ColE1/pMB1/pBR322/pUC origin of replication
   5162..6022    -  CDS            AmpR: β-lactamase; bla; confers resistance to ampicillin, carbenicillin, and related antibiotics
   6023..6127    -  promoter       AmpR promoter: bla
