[The description below was written by a language model from this plasmid's Addgene catalogue record and pLannotate feature annotations shown in this document.]
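Description:
pAc5.1B-lambdaN-HA-DmeIF4E-I96AI112A-siRNAres_Z is a 6.2 kb insect expression plasmid for producing a tagged, mutant form of Drosophila melanogaster eIF4E, the cap-binding translation initiation factor. The catalogue lists the backbone as unknown, although the name and the annotated parts point to a pAc5.1-type vector. It is propagated in E. coli through a ColE1/pUC-family origin and selected with ampicillin via the β-lactamase gene and its bla promoter. The catalogue describes it as low copy, whereas the origin annotation describes a high-copy type. Short fragments annotated as tetracycline resistance and SV40 large T antigen appear to be non-functional backbone remnants.

Expression is driven by the Drosophila actin 5C promoter, a strong constitutive promoter in fly cell lines, and terminated by an SV40 polyadenylation signal. The open reading frame begins with a short fragment of the bacteriophage lambda N protein, followed by an HA epitope (a single-repeat-sized match to the 3xHA annotation) and the eIF4E1 coding sequence. The lambdaN peptide binds boxB RNA hairpins and is commonly used to tether a fusion protein to a boxB-containing reporter mRNA, while HA allows detection or immunoprecipitation. A vector-derived V5 tag lies downstream of the insert, but the record does not indicate whether it is translated in frame.

The insert carries the I96A and I112A substitutions given in the name. The record also notes three silent changes relative to the reference transcript, which may correspond to the "siRNAres" designation, implying resistance to knockdown so the mutant can be tested in cells depleted of endogenous eIF4E. The associated publication concerns how 4E-BPs use non-canonical binding motifs and a lateral surface of eIF4E to repress translation. This suggests the mutant was used to probe that interaction, although the record does not state the mutations' effect.
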