Addgene plasmid #148163: pAc5.1B-lambdaN-HA-DmeIF4E-I96AI112A-siRNAres_Z
Purpose: Insect Expression of DmeIF4E-I96AI112A
Depositing lab: Elisa Izaurralde. Depositing organization: Max Planck Institute for Developmental Biology. Publication: 4E-BPs require non-canonical 4E-binding motifs and a lateral surface of eIF4E to repress translation. Igreja C, Peter D, Weiler C, Izaurralde E. Nat Commun. 2014 Sep 2;5:4790. doi: 10.1038/ncomms5790. PubMed 25179781.
Backbone
  Vector backbone: Unknown
  Vector type: Insect Expression
Growth in bacteria
  Bacterial resistance: Ampicillin, 100 μg/mL
  Growth temperature: 37°C
  Growth strain: DH5alpha
  Copy number: Low Copy
Gene/Insert
  Gene/Insert name: DmeIF4E-I96AI112A
  Species: D. melanogaster (fly)
  Mutation: 3 silent mutations compared to the sequence given by NCBI:NM_168333.1
  Cloning method: Unknown
Terms and licenses: Academic/Nonprofit Terms; Industry Terms: Not Available to Industry
Depositor comments: Plasmids from this collection were made available to the research community and donated after the lab closed. Please note that the sequence provided by the depositing laboratory may be theoretical/predicted or based on Sanger sequencing results. There may be discrepancies between sequencing results obtained by Addgene and the depositor sequence. If an Addgene verified sequence is not available, please contact before placing your order to request that our lab fully sequence the plasmid.
How to cite: pAc5.1B-lambdaN-HA-DmeIF4E-I96AI112A-siRNAres_Z was a gift from Elisa Izaurralde (Addgene plasmid # 148163 ; http://n2t.net/addgene:148163 ; RRID:Addgene_148163)
